>Addgene plasmid #12782 | DCT.VV.Orf94 | addgene partial sequence | sequence record 19177 | T7 5'-TAATACGACTCACTATAGGG-3'
AGTACCCTTCACCGAATTCCAGCTGACCACCATGGATTTTTTTAAAAAGGAAATACTTGACTGGAGTATA
TATTTATCTCTTCATTATATAGCACGCGTGTTTTCCAATTTTTCCACATCCCATATAATACAGGATTATA
ATCTCGTTCGAACATACGAGAAAGTGGATAAAACAATAGTTGATTTTTTATCTAGGTTGCCAAATTTATT
CCATATTTTAGAATATGGGGAAAATATTCTACATATTTATTCTATGGATGATGCTAATACGAATATTATA
ATTTTTTTTCTAGATAGAGTATTAAATATTAATAAGAACGGGTCATTTATACACAATCTCAGGTTATCAT
CATCCATTAATATAAAAGAATATGTATATCAATTAGTTAATAATGATCATCCAGATAATAGGATAAGACT
AATGCTTGAAAATGGACGTAGAACAAGACATTTTTTGTCCTATATATCAGATACAGTTAATATCTATATA
TGTATTTTAATAAATCATGGATTTTATATAGATGCCGAAGACAGTTACGGTTGTACATTATTACATAGAT
GTATATATCACTATAAGAAATCAGAATCAGAATCATACAATGAATTAATTAAGATATTGTTAAATAATGG
ATCAGATGTAGATAAAAAAGATACGTACGGAAACACACCTTTTATCCTATTATGTAAACACGATATCAAC
AACGTGGAATTTGTTGAGATATGTTTAGAGAATGCTAATATAGACTCTGTAGACTTTTATAGATATACAC
CTCTTCATTATGTCTCATGTCGTAATAAATATGATTTTGTAAAGT
