[The description below was written by a language model from this plasmid's Addgene catalogue record.]
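Description:
DCT.VV.Orf94 is a mammalian expression plasmid built on the commercial pcDNA 3.1D V5-His-TOPO backbone (about 5.5 kb without insert) and carrying a single vaccinia virus open reading frame. The insert, roughly 1.7 kb, is listed as VV.Orf94, with the alternative designation VV_WR_186, and is annotated as an ankyrin repeat protein. It is flanked by BamHI sites that were preserved at both ends, and a T7 primer site upstream is used to sequence into it. The plasmid is maintained at high copy in E. coli under ampicillin selection, and a neomycin resistance marker allows G418 selection in mammalian cells. The record does not name the promoter; vectors of the pcDNA3.1 family normally drive the insert from the CMV immediate-early promoter. The backbone name indicates that C-terminal V5 and His tags are available, but the record does not say whether the ORF is in frame with them.

The construct belongs to a library of individually cloned vaccinia virus ORFs associated with work identifying poxvirus CD8+ T cell determinants to support the design and characterization of smallpox vaccines. In that context, each plasmid lets one viral protein be expressed in transfected cells so it can be tested as a source of T cell epitopes. The depositors stress that the plasmid was made for screening. Its sequence may therefore differ from the current canonical GenBank version of the gene, and the "Orf94" numbering is specific to this library. The corresponding names in the Copenhagen and WR strains, along with sequencing notes, are given in a supplementary spreadsheet that accompanies the collection.
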