Addgene plasmid #12782: DCT.VV.Orf94
Purpose: This plasmid was designed for screening purposes and may contain discrepancies relative to the current canonical GenBank version of the gene.
Depositing lab: Jack Bennink & Jon Yewdell. Depositing organization: National Institute of Allergy and Infectious Diseases (NIAID). Publication: Identification of poxvirus CD8+ T cell determinants to enable rational design and characterization of smallpox vaccines. Tscharke DC, Karupiah G, Zhou J, Palmore T, Irvine KR, Haeryfar SM, Williams S, Sidney J, Sette A, Bennink JR, Yewdell JW. J Exp Med. 2005 January 3; 201(1): 95–104. 10.1084/jem.20041912 PubMed 15623576.
Backbone
  Vector backbone: pcDNA 3.1D V5-His-TOPO
  Backbone manufacturer: Invitrogen
  Backbone size w/o insert (bp): 5514
  Vector type: Mammalian Expression
  Selectable markers: Neomycin (select with G418)
Growth in bacteria
  Bacterial resistance: Ampicillin, 100 μg/mL
  Growth temperature: 37°C
  Growth strain: DH5alpha
  Copy number: High Copy
Gene/Insert
  Gene/Insert name: VV.Orf94 (alt names: VV_WR_186; ankyrin repeat protein)
  Species: Vaccinia Virus
  Insert size (bp): 1677
  GenBank ID: 9791136
  Cloning method: Restriction Enzyme; 5′ cloning site BamHI (not destroyed); 3′ cloning site BamHI (not destroyed)
  Sequencing primers: 5′ Universal T7
Terms and licenses: Academic/Nonprofit Terms; Industry Terms: Not Available to Industry
Depositor comments: Please see the Vaccinia kit page ( https://www.addgene.org/vvorf/ ) for more information. The kit page contains the supplemental VVOrfData spreadsheet, which includes important information about this plasmid. The plasmid and insert names provided here relate only to this library. The name of the ORF (if present) in VACV strain Copenhagen and the name of the ORF (if annotated) in VACV strain WR sequence can be found in VVOrfData spreadsheet. Please note that the amino acid sequence given for each ORF in the spreadsheet may contain some errors. Additionally, changes from the expected sequence may be present in these plasmids. Please see Addgene's quality control sequence and sequencing notes in the VVOrfData spreadsheet before ordering this plasmid.
How to cite: DCT.VV.Orf94 was a gift from Jack Bennink & Jon Yewdell (Addgene plasmid # 12782 ; http://n2t.net/addgene:12782 ; RRID:Addgene_12782)
